>Addgene plasmid #120869 | Antares2-N1 | depositor full sequence | sequence record 234378 | Antares2-N1 sequence 5855 bps
TAGTTATTAATAGTAATCAATTACGGGGTCATTAGTTCATAGCCCATATATGGAGTTCCGCGTTACATAA
CTTACGGTAAATGGCCCGCCTGGCTGACCGCCCAACGACCCCCGCCCATTGACGTCAATAATGACGTATG
TTCCCATAGTAACGCCAATAGGGACTTTCCATTGACGTCAATGGGTGGAGTATTTACGGTAAACTGCCCA
CTTGGCAGTACATCAAGTGTATCATATGCCAAGTACGCCCCCTATTGACGTCAATGACGGTAAATGGCCC
GCCTGGCATTATGCCCAGTACATGACCTTATGGGACTTTCCTACTTGGCAGTACATCTACGTATTAGTCA
TCGCTATTACCATGGTGATGCGGTTTTGGCAGTACATCAATGGGCGTGGATAGCGGTTTGACTCACGGGG
ATTTCCAAGTCTCCACCCCATTGACGTCAATGGGAGTTTGTTTTGGCACCAAAATCAACGGGACTTTCCA
AAATGTCGTAACAACTCCGCCCCATTGACGCAAATGGGCGGTAGGCGTGTACGGTGGGAGGTCTATATAA
GCAGAGCTGGTTTAGTGAACCGTCAGATCCGCTAGCGCTACCGGACTCAGATCTCGAGCTCAAGCTTGCC
GCCACCATGGTGAGCAAGGGCGAGGAGCTGATCAAGGAGAACATGAGAAGCAAGCTGTACCTGGAAGGCA
GCGTGAACGGCCACCAGTTCAAGTGCACCCACGAAGGGGAGGGCAAGCCCTACGAGGGCAAGCAGACCAA
CAGGATCAAGGTGGTGGAGGGAGGCCCCCTGCCGTTCGCATTCGACATCCTGGCCACCCACTTTATGTAC
GGGAGCAAGGTGTTCATCAAGTACCCCGCCGACCTCCCCGATTATTTTAAGCAGTCCTTCCCTGAGGGCT
TCACATGGGAGAGAGTCATGGTGTTCGAAGACGGGGGCGTGCTGACCGCCACCCAGGACACCAGCCTCCA
GGACGGCGAGCTCATCTACAACGTCAAGGTCAGAGGGGTGAACTTCCCAGCCAACGGCCCCGTGATGCAG
AAGAAAACACTGGGCTGGGAGCCCAGCACCGAGACCATGTACCCCGCTGACGGCGGCCTGGAAGGCAGAT
GCGACAAGGCCCTGAAGCTCGTGGGCGGGGGCCACCTGCACGTCAACTTCAAGACCACATACAAGTCCAA
GAAACCCGTGAAGATGCCCGGCGTCCACTACGTGGACCGCAGACTGGAAAGAATCAAGGAGGCCGACAAC
GAGACCTACGTCGAGCAGTACGAGCACGCTGTGGCCAGATACTCCAACCTGGGCGGAGGCTTCACACTCG
AAGATTTCGTTGGGGACTGGCGACAGACAGCCGGCTACAACTTGAGTCAAGTCCTTGAACAGGGAGGTGT
GTCCAGTTTGTTTCAGAATCTCGGGGTGTCCGTAACTCCGATCCAAAGGATTGTCCTGAGCGGTGAAAAT
GGGCTGAAGATCGACATCCATGTCATCATCCCGTATGAAGGTCTGAGCGGCGACCAAATGGGCCAGATCG
AAAAAATTTTTAAGGTGGTGTACCCTGTGGATAATCATCACTTTAAGGTGATCCTGCACTATGGCACACT
GGTAATCGACGGGGTTACGCCGAACATGATCGACTATTTCGGACGGCCGTATGAAGGCATCGCCGTGTTC
GACGGCAAAAAGATCACTGTAACAGGGACCCTGTGGAACGGCAACAAAATTATCGACGAGCGCCTGATCA
ACCCCGACGGCTCCCTGCTGTTCCGAGTAACCATCAACGGAGTGACCGGCTGGCGTCTGCATGAACGCAT
TCTGGCGAGGCACGAGCTGATCAAGGAGAACATGAGAAGCAAGCTGTACCTGGAAGGCAGCGTGAACGGC
CACCAGTTCAAGTGCACCCACGAAGGGGAGGGCAAGCCCTACGAGGGCAAGCAGACCAACAGGATCAAGG
TGGTGGAGGGAGGCCCCCTGCCGTTCGCATTCGACATCCTGGCCACCCACTTTATGTACGGGAGCAAGGT
GTTCATCAAGTACCCCGCCGACCTCCCCGATTATTTTAAGCAGTCCTTCCCTGAGGGCTTCACATGGGAG
AGAGTCATGGTGTTCGAAGACGGGGGCGTGCTGACCGCCACCCAGGACACCAGCCTCCAGGACGGCGAGC
TCATCTACAACGTCAAGGTCAGAGGGGTGAACTTCCCAGCCAACGGCCCCGTGATGCAGAAGAAAACACT
GGGCTGGGAGCCCAGCACCGAGACCATGTACCCCGCTGACGGCGGCCTGGAAGGCAGATGCGACAAGGCC
CTGAAGCTCGTGGGCGGGGGCCACCTGCACGTCAACTTCAAGACCACATACAAGTCCAAGAAACCCGTGA
AGATGCCCGGCGTCCACTACGTGGACCGCAGACTGGAAAGAATCAAGGAGGCCGACAACGAGACCTACGT
CGAGCAGTACGAGCACGCTGTGGCCAGATACTCCAACCTGGGCGGAGGCATGGACGAGCTGTACAAGTAA
AGCGGCCGCGACTCTAGATCATAATCAGCCATACCACATTTGTAGAGGTTTTACTTGCTTTAAAAAACCT
CCCACACCTCCCCCTGAACCTGAAACATAAAATGAATGCAATTGTTGTTGTTAACTTGTTTATTGCAGCT
TATAATGGTTACAAATAAAGCAATAGCATCACAAATTTCACAAATAAAGCATTTTTTTCACTGCATTCTA
GTTGTGGTTTGTCCAAACTCATCAATGTATCTTAAGGCGTAAATTGTAAGCGTTAATATTTTGTTAAAAT
TCGCGTTAAATTTTTGTTAAATCAGCTCATTTTTTAACCAATAGGCCGAAATCGGCAAAATCCCTTATAA
ATCAAAAGAATAGACCGAGATAGGGT
[37 nt withheld, positions 2897-2933]
AAAGAACGTGGACTCCAACGTCAAAGG
[49 nt withheld, positions 2961-3009]
T
[91 nt withheld, positions 3011-3101]
G
[124 nt withheld, positions 3103-3226]
CAGGTGGCACTTTTCGGGGAAATGTGCGCGGAACCCCTATTTGTTTATTTTTCTAAATACATTCAAATAT
GTATCCGCTCATGAGACAATAACCCTGATAAATGCTTCAATAATATTGAAAAAGGAAGAGTCCTGAGGCG
GAAAGAACCAGCTGTGGAATGTGTGTCAGTTAGGGTGTGGAAAGTCCCCAGGCTCCCCAGCAGGCAGAAG
TATGCAAAGCATGCATCTCAATTAGTCAGCAACCAGGTGTGGAAAGTCCCCAGGCTCCCCAGCAGGCAGA
AGTATGCAAAGCATGCATCTCAATTAGTCAGCAACCATAGTCCCGCCCCTAACTCCGCCCATCCCGCCCC
TAACTCCGCCCAGTTCCGCCCATTCTCCGCCCCATGGCTGACTAATTTTTTTTATTTATGCAGAGGCCGA
GGCCGCCTCGGCCTCTGAGCTATTCCAGAAGTAGTGAGGAGGCTTTTTTGGAGGCCTAGGCTTTTGCAAA
GATCGATCAAGAGACAGGATGAGGATCGTTTCGCATGATTGAACAAGATGGATTGCACGCAGGTTCTCCG
GCCGCTTGGGTGGAGAGGCTATTCGGCTATGACTGGGCACAACAGACAATCGGCTGCTCTGATGCCGCCG
TGTTCCGGCTGTCAGCGCAGGGGCGCCCGGTTCTTTTTGTCAAGACCGACCTGTCCGGTGCCCTGAATGA
ACTGCAAGACGAGGCAGCGCGGCTATCGTGGCTGGCCACGACGGGCGTTCCTTGCGCAGCTGTGCTCGAC
GTTGTCACTGAAGCGGGAAGGGACTGGCTGCTATTGGGCGAAGTGCCGGGGCAGGATCTCCTGTCATCTC
ACCTTGCTCCTGCCGAGAAAGTATCCATCATGGCTGATGCAATGCGGCGGCTGCATACGCTTGATCCGGC
TACCTGCCCATTCGACCACCAAGCGAAACATCGCATCGAGCGAGCACGTACTCGGATGGAAGCCGGTCTT
GTCGATCAGGATGATCTGGACGAAGAGCATCAGGGGCTCGCGCCAGCCGAACTGTTCGCCAGGCTCAAGG
CGAGCATGCCCGACGGCGAGGATCTCGTCGTGACCCATGGCGATGCCTGCTTGCCGAATATCATGGTGGA
AAATGGCCGCTTTTCTGGATTCATCGACTGTGGCCGGCTGGGTGTGGCGGACCGCTATCAGGACATAGCG
TTGGCTACCCGTGATATTGCTGAAGAGCTTGGCGGCGAATGGGCTGACCGCTTCCTCGTGCTTTACGGTA
TCGCCGCTCCCGATTCGCAGCGCATCGCCTTCTATCGCCTTCTTGACGAGTTCTTCTGAGCGGGACTCTG
GGGTTCGAAATGACCGACCAAGCGACGCCCAACCTGCCATCACGAGATTTCGATTCCACCGCCGCCTTCT
ATGAAAGGTTGGGCTTCGGAATCGTTTTCCGGGACGCCGGCTGGATGATCCTCCAGCGCGGGGATCTCAT
GCTGGAGTTCTTCGCCCACCCTAGGGGGAGGCTAACTGAAACACGGAAGGAGACAATACCGGAAGGAACC
CGCGCTATGACGGCAATAAAAAGACAGAATAAAACGCACGGTGTTGGGTCGTTTGTTCATAAACGCGGGG
TTCGGTCCCAGGGCTGGCACTCTGTCGATACCCCACCGAGACCCCATTGGGGCCAATACGCCCGCGTTTC
TTCCTTTTCCCCACCCCACCCCCCAAGTTCGGGTGAAGGCCCAGGGCTCGCAGCCAACGTCGGGGCGGCA
GGCCCTGCCATAGCCTCAGGTTACTCATATATACTTTAGATTGATTTAAAACTTCATTTTTAATTTAAAA
GGATCTAGGTGAAGATCCTTTTTGATAATCTCATGACCAAAATCCCTTAACGTGAGTTTTCGTTCCACTG
AGCGTCAGACCCCGTAGAAAAGATCAAAGGATCTTCTTGAGATCCTTTTTTTCTGCGCGTAATCTGCTGC
TTGCAAACAAAAAAACCACCGCTACCAGCGGTGGTTTGTTTGCCGGATCAAGAGCTACCAACTCTTTTTC
CGAAGGTAACTGGCTTCAGCAGAGCGCAGATACCAAATACTGTCCTTCTAGTGTAGCCGTAGTTAGGCCA
CCACTTCAAGAACTCTGTAGCACCGCCTACATACCTCGCTCTGCTAATCCTGTTACCAGTGGCTGCTGCC
AGTGGCGATAAGTCGTGTCTTACCGGGTTGGACTCAAGACGATAGTTACCGGATAAGGCGCAGCGGTCGG
GCTGAACGGGGGGTTCGTGCACACAGCCCAGCTTGGAGCGAACGACCTACACCGAACTGAGATACCTACA
GCGTGAGCTATGAGAAAGCGCCACGCTTCCCGAAGGGAGAAAGGCGGACAGGTATCCGGTAAGCGGCAGG
GTCGGAACAGGAGAGCGCACGAGGGAGCTTCCAGGGGGAAACGCCTGGTATCTTTATAGTCCTGTCGGGT
TTCGCCACCTCTGACTTGAGCGTCGATTTTTGTGATGCTCGTCAGGGGGGCGGAGCCTATGGAAAAACGC
CAGCAACGCGGCCTTTTTACGGTTCCTGGCCTTTTGCTGGCCTTTTGCTCACATGTTCTTTCCTGCGTTA
TCCCCTGATTCTGTGGATAACCGTATTACCGCCATGCAT
Features (pLannotate 1.2.2; 16 found; start..end, strand, type, name):
     61..364     +  enhancer       CMV enhancer: human cytomegalovirus immediate early enhancer
    365..568     +  promoter       CMV promoter: human cytomegalovirus (CMV) immediate early promoter
    591..627     +  misc_feature   MCS (fragment): multiple cloning site
    655..1143    +  CDS            cp-mKate (fragment): cp-mKate is a basic (constitutively fluorescent) red fluorescent protein published in 2011, derived from Entacmaea quadricolor.
   1078..2499    +  CDS            RCaMP: RCaMP is a basic (constitutively fluorescent) red fluorescent protein published in 2013, derived from Entacmaea quadricolor.
   2497..2520    +  CDS            mNectarine (fragment): pH-sensitive monomeric red fluorescent protein derived from DsRed and mTangerine (Johnson et al., 2009) mammalian codon-optimized
   2537..2620    +  CDS            large T antigen (fragment): large T antigen from SV40 (simian virus 40)
   2643..2764    +  polyA_signal   SV40 poly(A) signal: SV40 polyadenylation signal
   2798..3226    -  rep_origin     f1 ori (sequence partly withheld): f1 bacteriophage origin of replication; arrow indicates direction of (+) strand synthesis
   3253..3357    +  promoter       AmpR promoter: bla
   3359..3716    +  promoter       SV40 promoter: SV40 enhancer and early promoter
   3751..4545    +  CDS            NeoR/KanR: aminoglycoside phosphotransferase from Tn5; aph(3')-II (or nptII); confers resistance to neomycin, kanamycin, and G418 (Geneticin®)
   4566..4718    +  CDS            ble (fragment): BLE_KLEPN - Experimental evidence at protein level: Swiss-Prot protein existence level 1. Binding protein with a strong affinity to the bleomycin family of antibiotics. Binds to CL990; an antimitotic-antibiotic compound. From Klebsiella pneumoniae.
   4777..4824    +  polyA_signal   HSV TK poly(A) signal: herpes simplex virus thymidine kinase polyadenylation signal (Cole and Stacy, 1985)
   4915..4931    -  polyA_signal   bGH poly(A) signal (fragment): bovine growth hormone polyadenylation signal
   5153..5741    +  rep_origin     ori: high-copy-number ColE1/pMB1/pBR322/pUC origin of replication
