>Addgene plasmid #120869 | Antares2-N1 | addgene full sequence | sequence record 241061 | Addgene NGS Result
CGTTACATAACTTACGGTAAATGGCCCGCCTGGCTGACCGCCCAACGACCCCCGCCCATTGACGTCAATA
ATGACGTATGTTCCCATAGTAACGCCAATAGGGACTTTCCATTGACGTCAATGGGTGGAGTATTTACGGT
AAACTGCCCACTTGGCAGTACATCAAGTGTATCATATGCCAAGTACGCCCCCTATTGACGTCAATGACGG
TAAATGGCCCGCCTGGCATTATGCCCAGTACATGACCTTATGGGACTTTCCTACTTGGCAGTACATCTAC
GTATTAGTCATCGCTATTACCATGGTGATGCGGTTTTGGCAGTACATCAATGGGCGTGGATAGCGGTTTG
ACTCACGGGGATTTCCAAGTCTCCACCCCATTGACGTCAATGGGAGTTTGTTTTGGCACCAAAATCAACG
GGACTTTCCAAAATGTCGTAACAACTCCGCCCCATTGACGCAAATGGGCGGTAGGCGTGTACGGTGGGAG
GTCTATATAAGCAGAGCTGGTTTAGTGAACCGTCAGATCCGCTAGCGCTACCGGACTCAGATCTCGAGCT
CAAGCTTGCCGCCACCATGGTGAGCAAGGGCGAGGAGCTGATCAAGGAGAACATGAGAAGCAAGCTGTAC
CTGGAAGGCAGCGTGAACGGCCACCAGTTCAAGTGCACCCACGAAGGGGAGGGCAAGCCCTACGAGGGCA
AGCAGACCAACAGGATCAAGGTGGTGGAGGGAGGCCCCCTGCCGTTCGCATTCGACATCCTGGCCACCCA
CTTTATGTACGGGAGCAAGGTGTTCATCAAGTACCCCGCCGACCTCCCCGATTATTTTAAGCAGTCCTTC
CCTGAGGGCTTCACATGGGAGAGAGTCATGGTGTTCGAAGACGGGGGCGTGCTGACCGCCACCCAGGACA
CCAGCCTCCAGGACGGCGAGCTCATCTACAACGTCAAGGTCAGAGGGGTGAACTTCCCAGCCAACGGCCC
CGTGATGCAGAAGAAAACACTGGGCTGGGAGCCCAGCACCGAGACCATGTACCCCGCTGACGGCGGCCTG
GAAGGCAGATGCGACAAGGCCCTGAAGCTCGTGGGCGGGGGCCACCTGCACGTCAACTTCAAGACCACAT
ACAAGTCCAAGAAACCCGTGAAGATGCCCGGCGTCCACTACGTGGACCGCAGACTGGAAAGAATCAAGGA
GGCCGACAACGAGACCTACGTCGAGCAGTACGAGCACGCTGTGGCCAGATACTCCAACCTGGGCGGAGGC
TTCACACTCGAAGATTTCGTTGGGGACTGGCGACAGACAGCCGGCTACAACTTGAGTCAAGTCCTTGAAC
AGGGAGGTGTGTCCAGTTTGTTTCAGAATCTCGGGGTGTCCGTAACTCCGATCCAAAGGATTGTCCTGAG
CGGTGAAAATGGGCTGAAGATCGACATCCATGTCATCATCCCGTATGAAGGTCTGAGCGGCGACCAAATG
GGCCAGATCGAAAAAATTTTTAAGGTGGTGTACCCTGTGGATAATCATCACTTTAAGGTGATCCTGCACT
ATGGCACACTGGTAATCGACGGGGTTACGCCGAACATGATCGACTATTTCGGACGGCCGTATGAAGGCAT
CGCCGTGTTCGACGGCAAAAAGATCACTGTAACAGGGACCCTGTGGAACGGCAACAAAATTATCGACGAG
CGCCTGATCAACCCCGACGGCTCCCTGCTGTTCCGAGTAACCATCAACGGAGTGACCGGCTGGCGTCTGC
ATGAACGCATTCTGGCGAGGCACGAGCTGATCAAGGAGAACATGAGAAGCAAGCTGTACCTGGAAGGCAG
CGTGAACGGCCACCAGTTCAAGTGCACCCACGAAGGGGAGGGCAAGCCCTACGAGGGCAAGCAGACCAAC
AGGATCAAGGTGGTGGAGGGAGGCCCCCTGCCGTTCGCATTCGACATCCTGGCCACCCACTTTATGTACG
GGAGCAAGGTGTTCATCAAGTACCCCGCCGACCTCCCCGATTATTTTAAGCAGTCCTTCCCTGAGGGCTT
CACATGGGAGAGAGTCATGGTGTTCGAAGACGGGGGCGTGCTGACCGCCACCCAGGACACCAGCCTCCAG
GACGGCGAGCTCATCTACAACGTCAAGGTCAGAGGGGTGAACTTCCCAGCCAACGGCCCCGTGATGCAGA
AGAAAACACTGGGCTGGGAGCCCAGCACCGAGACCATGTACCCCGCTGACGGCGGCCTGGAAGGCAGATG
CGACAAGGCCCTGAAGCTCGTGGGCGGGGGCCACCTGCACGTCAACTTCAAGACCACATACAAGTCCAAG
AAACCCGTGAAGATGCCCGGCGTCCACTACGTGGACCGCAGACTGGAAAGAATCAAGGAGGCCGACAACG
AGACCTACGTCGAGCAGTACGAGCACGCTGTGGCCAGATACTCCAACCTGGGCGGAGGCATGGACGAGCT
GTACAAGTAAAGCGGCCGCGACTCTAGATCATAATCAGCCATACCACATTTGTAGAGGTTTTACTTGCTT
TAAAAAACCTCCCACACCTCCCCCTGAACCTGAAACATAAAATGAATGCAATTGTTGTTGTTAACTTGTT
TATTGCAGCTTATAATGGTTACAAATAAAGCAATAGCATCACAAATTTCACAAATAAAGCATTTTTTTCA
CTGCATTCTAGTTGTGGTTTGTCCAAACTCATCAATGTATCTTAAGGCGTAAATTGTAAGCGTTAATATT
TTGTTAAAATTCGCGTTAAATTTTTGTTAAATCAGCTCATTTTTTAACCAATAGGCCGAAATCGGCAAAA
TCCCTTATAAATCAAAAGAATAGACCGAGATAGGGT
[37 nt withheld, positions 2837-2873]
AAAGAACGTGGACTCCAACGTCAAAGG
[49 nt withheld, positions 2901-2949]
T
[91 nt withheld, positions 2951-3041]
G
[124 nt withheld, positions 3043-3166]
CAGGTGGCACTTTTCGGGGAAATGTGCGCGGAACCCCTATTTGTTTATTTTTCTAAATACATTCAAATAT
GTATCCGCTCATGAGACAATAACCCTGATAAATGCTTCAATAATATTGAAAAAGGAAGAGTCCTGAGGCG
GAAAGAACCAGCTGTGGAATGTGTGTCAGTTAGGGTGTGGAAAGTCCCCAGGCTCCCCAGCAGGCAGAAG
TATGCAAAGCATGCATCTCAATTAGTCAGCAACCAGGTGTGGAAAGTCCCCAGGCTCCCCAGCAGGCAGA
AGTATGCAAAGCATGCATCTCAATTAGTCAGCAACCATAGTCCCGCCCCTAACTCCGCCCATCCCGCCCC
TAACTCCGCCCAGTTCCGCCCATTCTCCGCCCCATGGCTGACTAATTTTTTTTATTTATGCAGAGGCCGA
GGCCGCCTCGGCCTCTGAGCTATTCCAGAAGTAGTGAGGAGGCTTTTTTGGAGGCCTAGGCTTTTGCAAA
GATCGATCAAGAGACAGGATGAGGATCGTTTCGCATGATTGAACAAGATGGATTGCACGCAGGTTCTCCG
GCCGCTTGGGTGGAGAGGCTATTCGGCTATGACTGGGCACAACAGACAATCGGCTGCTCTGATGCCGCCG
TGTTCCGGCTGTCAGCGCAGGGGCGCCCGGTTCTTTTTGTCAAGACCGACCTGTCCGGTGCCCTGAATGA
ACTGCAAGACGAGGCAGCGCGGCTATCGTGGCTGGCCACGACGGGCGTTCCTTGCGCAGCTGTGCTCGAC
GTTGTCACTGAAGCGGGAAGGGACTGGCTGCTATTGGGCGAAGTGCCGGGGCAGGATCTCCTGTCATCTC
ACCTTGCTCCTGCCGAGAAAGTATCCATCATGGCTGATGCAATGCGGCGGCTGCATACGCTTGATCCGGC
TACCTGCCCATTCGACCACCAAGCGAAACATCGCATCGAGCGAGCACGTACTCGGATGGAAGCCGGTCTT
GTCGATCAGGATGATCTGGACGAAGAGCATCAGGGGCTCGCGCCAGCCGAACTGTTCGCCAGGCTCAAGG
CGAGCATGCCCGACGGCGAGGATCTCGTCGTGACCCATGGCGATGCCTGCTTGCCGAATATCATGGTGGA
AAATGGCCGCTTTTCTGGATTCATCGACTGTGGCCGGCTGGGTGTGGCGGACCGCTATCAGGACATAGCG
TTGGCTACCCGTGATATTGCTGAAGAGCTTGGCGGCGAATGGGCTGACCGCTTCCTCGTGCTTTACGGTA
TCGCCGCTCCCGATTCGCAGCGCATCGCCTTCTATCGCCTTCTTGACGAGTTCTTCTGAGCGGGACTCTG
GGGTTCGAAATGACCGACCAAGCGACGCCCAACCTGCCATCACGAGATTTCGATTCCACCGCCGCCTTCT
ATGAAAGGTTGGGCTTCGGAATCGTTTTCCGGGACGCCGGCTGGATGATCCTCCAGCGCGGGGATCTCAT
GCTGGAGTTCTTCGCCCACCCTAGGGGGAGGCTAACTGAAACACGGAAGGAGACAATACCGGAAGGAACC
CGCGCTATGACGGCAATAAAAAGACAGAATAAAACGCACGGTGTTGGGTCGTTTGTTCATAAACGCGGGG
TTCGGTCCCAGGGCTGGCACTCTGTCGATACCCCACCGAGACCCCATTGGGGCCAATACGCCCGCGTTTC
TTCCTTTTCCCCACCCCACCCCCCAAGTTCGGGTGAAGGCCCAGGGCTCGCAGCCAACGTCGGGGCGGCA
GGCCCTGCCATAGCCTCAGGTTACTCATATATACTTTAGATTGATTTAAAACTTCATTTTTAATTTAAAA
GGATCTAGGTGAAGATCCTTTTTGATAATCTCATGACCAAAATCCCTTAACGTGAGTTTTCGTTCCACTG
AGCGTCAGACCCCGTAGAAAAGATCAAAGGATCTTCTTGAGATCCTTTTTTTCTGCGCGTAATCTGCTGC
TTGCAAACAAAAAAACCACCGCTACCAGCGGTGGTTTGTTTGCCGGATCAAGAGCTACCAACTCTTTTTC
CGAAGGTAACTGGCTTCAGCAGAGCGCAGATACCAAATACTGTTCTTCTAGTGTAGCCGTAGTTAGGCCA
CCACTTCAAGAACTCTGTAGCACCGCCTACATACCTCGCTCTGCTAATCCTGTTACCAGTGGCTGCTGCC
AGTGGCGATAAGTCGTGTCTTACCGGGTTGGACTCAAGACGATAGTTACCGGATAAGGCGCAGCGGTCGG
GCTGAACGGGGGGTTCGTGCACACAGCCCAGCTTGGAGCGAACGACCTACACCGAACTGAGATACCTACA
GCGTGAGCTATGAGAAAGCGCCACGCTTCCCGAAGGGAGAAAGGCGGACAGGTATCCGGTAAGCGGCAGG
GTCGGAACAGGAGAGCGCACGAGGGAGCTTCCAGGGGGAAACGCCTGGTATCTTTATAGTCCTGTCGGGT
TTCGCCACCTCTGACTTGAGCGTCGATTTTTGTGATGCTCGTCAGGGGGGCGGAGCCTATGGAAAAACGC
CAGCAACGCGGCCTTTTTACGGTTCCTGGCCTTTTGCTGGCCTTTTGCTCACATGTTCTTTCCTGCGTTA
TCCCCTGATTCTGTGGATAACCGTATTACCGCCATGCATTAGTTATTAATAGTAATCAATTACGGGGTCA
TTAGTTCATAGCCCATATATGGAGTTCCG
Features (pLannotate 1.2.2; 17 found; start..end, strand, type, name):
      1..304     +  enhancer       CMV enhancer: human cytomegalovirus immediate early enhancer
    305..508     +  promoter       CMV promoter: human cytomegalovirus (CMV) immediate early promoter
    531..567     +  misc_feature   MCS (fragment): multiple cloning site
    595..1083    +  CDS            cp-mKate (fragment): cp-mKate is a basic (constitutively fluorescent) red fluorescent protein published in 2011, derived from Entacmaea quadricolor.
   1018..2439    +  CDS            RCaMP: RCaMP is a basic (constitutively fluorescent) red fluorescent protein published in 2013, derived from Entacmaea quadricolor.
   2437..2460    +  CDS            mNectarine (fragment): pH-sensitive monomeric red fluorescent protein derived from DsRed and mTangerine (Johnson et al., 2009) mammalian codon-optimized
   2477..2560    +  CDS            large T antigen (fragment): large T antigen from SV40 (simian virus 40)
   2583..2704    +  polyA_signal   SV40 poly(A) signal: SV40 polyadenylation signal
   2738..3166    -  rep_origin     f1 ori (sequence partly withheld): f1 bacteriophage origin of replication; arrow indicates direction of (+) strand synthesis
   3193..3297    +  promoter       AmpR promoter: bla
   3299..3656    +  promoter       SV40 promoter: SV40 enhancer and early promoter
   3691..4485    +  CDS            NeoR/KanR: aminoglycoside phosphotransferase from Tn5; aph(3')-II (or nptII); confers resistance to neomycin, kanamycin, and G418 (Geneticin®)
   4506..4658    +  CDS            ble (fragment): BLE_KLEPN - Experimental evidence at protein level: Swiss-Prot protein existence level 1. Binding protein with a strong affinity to the bleomycin family of antibiotics. Binds to CL990; an antimitotic-antibiotic compound. From Klebsiella pneumoniae.
   4717..4764    +  polyA_signal   HSV TK poly(A) signal: herpes simplex virus thymidine kinase polyadenylation signal (Cole and Stacy, 1985)
   4855..4871    -  polyA_signal   bGH poly(A) signal (fragment): bovine growth hormone polyadenylation signal
   5093..5681    +  rep_origin     ori: high-copy-number ColE1/pMB1/pBR322/pUC origin of replication
   5796..5855    +  enhancer       CMV enhancer (fragment): human cytomegalovirus immediate early enhancer
