[The description below was written by a language model from this plasmid's Addgene catalogue record and pLannotate feature annotations shown in this document.]
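Description:
Antares2-N1 is a 5,855 bp mammalian expression plasmid built on the Clontech N1 backbone, with a synthetic reporter insert cloned between EcoRI and XmaI sites downstream of the human cytomegalovirus immediate early enhancer and promoter. It is propagated at high copy in E. coli from a ColE1/pUC-type origin and also carries an f1 phage origin. A single Tn5 aminoglycoside phosphotransferase gene (NeoR/KanR) serves both hosts. A bacterial bla-type promoter drives it for kanamycin selection, and the SV40 enhancer/early promoter, paired with an HSV TK polyadenylation signal, drives it for G418 selection of stably transfected mammalian cells.

The record is inconsistent about the payload. The catalogue lists the insert as Akaluc, an engineered firefly-type luciferase, whereas the plasmid name refers to Antares2, a bioluminescent reporter in which a NanoLuc-derived luciferase is flanked by two copies of an orange-red fluorescent protein to shift emission toward the red. The two feature tables, which are rotated versions of the same map, show an open reading frame of about 1.9 kb. It is annotated only by homology to Entacmaea quadricolor-derived red fluorescent proteins (cp-mKate and RCaMP hits), with no luciferase called, and it is followed by the SV40 poly(A) signal. This pattern fits a fluorescent-protein fusion better than Akaluc alone, but the annotation does not establish the insert's identity. Likewise, the stated purpose calls this a PiggyBac transposon plasmid, yet no transposon terminal repeats are annotated in either table. The intended use given is optical imaging in live animals, presumably by marking cells with the CMV-driven reporter.
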