Addgene plasmid #120869: Antares2-N1
Purpose: Piggybac transposon plasmid for live animal optical imaging
Depositing lab: Jordan Green. Depositing organization: Johns Hopkins University and School of Medicine. Publication: Photocrosslinked Bioreducible Polymeric Nanoparticles for Enhanced Systemic siRNA Delivery as Cancer Therapy. Karlsson J, Tzeng SY, Hemmati S, Luly KM, Choi O, Rui Y, Wilson DR, Kozielski KL, Quinones-Hinojosa A, Green JJ. Adv Funct Mater. 2021 Apr 22;31(17). doi: 10.1002/adfm.202009768. Epub 2021 Feb 22. PubMed 34650390.
Backbone
  Vector backbone: N1
  Backbone manufacturer: ClonTech
  Backbone size w/o insert (bp): 4023
  Total vector size (bp): 5855
  Vector type: Mammalian Expression
  Selectable markers: Neomycin (select with G418)
Growth in bacteria
  Bacterial resistance: Kanamycin, 50 μg/mL
  Growth temperature: 37°C
  Growth strain: DH5alpha
  Copy number: High Copy
Gene/Insert
  Gene/Insert name: Akaluc
  Species: Synthetic
  Promoter: CMV Promoter
  Cloning method: Restriction Enzyme; 5′ cloning site EcoRI (not destroyed); 3′ cloning site XmaI (not destroyed)
  Sequencing primers: 5′ cacgcctaccgcccatttgcg; 3′ GAAATTTGTGATGCTATTGC
Terms and licenses: Academic/Nonprofit Terms; Industry Terms: Not Available to Industry
How to cite: Antares2-N1 was a gift from Jordan Green (Addgene plasmid # 120869 ; http://n2t.net/addgene:120869 ; RRID:Addgene_120869)
